>Addgene plasmid #83172 | Hs.KRAS4a Q61R | depositor full sequence | sequence record 158135 | Full Sequence
TTAACGCTAGCATGGATGTTTTCCCAGTCACGACGTTGTAAAACGACGGCCAGTCTTAAAATTCGAGCTC
GGTCCGAGGATCCGAAATAATGATTTTATTTTGACTGATAGTGACCTGTTCGTTGCAACAAATTGATAAG
CAATGCTTTTTTATAATGCCAACTTTGTACAAAAAAGTTGGCACCATGACTGAATATAAACTTGTGGTAG
TTGGAGCTGGTGGCGTAGGCAAGAGTGCCTTGACGATACAGCTAATTCAGAATCATTTTGTGGACGAATA
TGATCCAACAATAGAGGATTCCTACAGGAAGCAAGTAGTAATTGATGGAGAAACCTGTCTCTTGGATATT
CTCGACACAGCAGGTCGAGAGGAGTACAGTGCAATGAGGGACCAGTACATGAGGACTGGGGAGGGCTTTC
TTTGTGTATTTGCCATAAATAATACTAAATCATTTGAAGATATTCACCATTATAGAGAACAAATTAAAAG
AGTTAAGGACTCTGAAGATGTACCTATGGTCCTAGTAGGAAATAAATGTGATTTGCCTTCCAGAACAGTA
GACACAAAACAGGCTCAGGACTTAGCAAGAAGTTATGGAATTCCTTTTATTGAAACATCAGCAAAGACAA
GACAGAGAGTGGAGGATGCTTTTTATACATTGGTGAGAGAGATCCGACAATACAGATTGAAAAAAATCAG
CAAAGAAGAAAAGACTCCTGGCTGTGTGAAAATTAAAAAATGCATTATAATGTAATCAACTTTCTTGTAC
AAAGTTGGCATTATAGGAAAGCATTGCTTATCAATTTGTTGCAACGAACAGGTCACTATCAGTCAAAATA
AAATCATTATTTGCATGCAAGCTTAGATCCTCTAGACCAGCCAGGACAGAAATGCCTCGACTTCGCTGCT
ACCCAAGGTTGCCGGGTGACGCACACCGTGGAAACGGATGAAGGCACGAACCCAGTGGACATAAGCCTGT
TCGGTTCGTAAGCTGTAATGCAAGTAGCGTATGCGCTCACGCAACTGGTCCAGAACCTTGACCGAACGCA
GCGGTGGTAACGGCGCAGTGGCGGTTTTCATGGCTTGTTATGACTGTTTTTTTGGGGTACAGTCTATGCC
TCGGGCATCCAAGCAGCAAGCGCGTTACGCCGTGGGTCGATGTTTGATGTTATGGAGCAGCAACGATGTT
ACGCAGCAGGGCAGTCGCCCTAAAACAAAGTTAAACATTATGAGGGAAGCGGTGATCGCCGAAGTATCGA
CTCAACTATCAGAGGTAGTTGGCGTCATCGAGCGCCATCTCGAACCGACGTTGCTGGCCGTACATTTGTA
CGGCTCCGCAGTGGATGGCGGCCTGAAGCCACACAGTGATATTGATTTGCTGGTTACGGTGACCGTAAGG
CTTGATGAAACAACGCGGCGAGCTTTGATCAACGACCTTTTGGAAACTTCGGCTTCCCCTGGAGAGAGCG
AGATTCTCCGCGCTGTAGAAGTCACCATTGTTGTGCACGACGACATCATTCCGTGGCGTTATCCAGCTAA
GCGCGAACTGCAATTTGGAGAATGGCAGCGCAATGACATTCTTGCAGGTATCTTCGAGCCAGCCACGATC
GACATTGATCTGGCTATCTTGCTGACAAAAGCAAGAGAACATAGCGTTGCCTTGGTAGGTCCAGCGGCGG
AGGAACTCTTTGATCCGGTTCCTGAACAGGATCTATTTGAGGCGCTAAATGAAACCTTAACGCTATGGAA
CTCGCCGCCCGACTGGGCTGGCGATGAGCGAAATGTAGTGCTTACGTTGTCCCGCATTTGGTACAGCGCA
GTAACCGGCAAAATCGCGCCGAAGGATGTCGCTGCCGACTGGGCAATGGAGCGCCTGCCGGCCCAGTATC
AGCCCGTCATACTTGAAGCTAGACAGGCTTATCTTGGACAAGAAGAAGATCGCTTGGCCTCGCGCGCAGA
TCAGTTGGAAGAATTTGTCCACTACGTGAAAGGCGAGATCACCAAGGTAGTCGGCAAATAACCCTCGAGC
CACCCATGACCAAAATCCCTTAACGTGAGTTACGCGTCGTTCCACTGAGCGTCAGACCCCGTAGAAAAGA
TCAAAGGATCTTCTTGAGATCCTTTTTTTCTGCGCGTAATCTGCTGCTTGCAAACAAAAAAACCACCGCT
ACCAGCGGTGGTTTGTTTGCCGGATCAAGAGCTACCAACTCTTTTTCCGAAGGTAACTGGCTTCAGCAGA
GCGCAGATACCAAATACTGTCCTTCTAGTGTAGCCGTAGTTAGGCCACCACTTCAAGAACTCTGTAGCAC
CGCCTACATACCTCGCTCTGCTAATCCTGTTACCAGTGGCTGCTGCCAGTGGCGATAAGTCGTGTCTTAC
CGGGTTGGACTCAAGACGATAGTTACCGGATAAGGCGCAGCGGTCGGGCTGAACGGGGGGTTCGTGCACA
CAGCCCAGCTTGGAGCGAACGACCTACACCGAACTGAGATACCTACAGCGTGAGCATTGAGAAAGCGCCA
CGCTTCCCGAAGGGAGAAAGGCGGACAGGTATCCGGTAAGCGGCAGGGTCGGAACAGGAGAGCGCACGAG
GGAGCTTCCAGGGGGAAACGCCTGGTATCTTTATAGTCCTGTCGGGTTTCGCCACCTCTGACTTGAGCGT
CGATTTTTGTGATGCTCGTCAGGGGGGCGGAGCCTATGGAAAAACGCCAGCAACGCGGCCTTTTTACGGT
TCCTGGCCTTTTGCTGGCCTTTTGCTCACATGTTCTTTCCTGCGTTATCCCCTGATTCTGTGGATAACCG
TATTACCGCCTTTGAGTGAGCTGATACCGCTCGCCGCAGCCGAACGACCGAGCGCAGCGAGTCAGTGAGC
GAGGAAGCGGAAGAGCGCCCAATACGCAAACCGCCTCTCCCCGCGCGTTGGCCGATTCATTAATGCAGCT
GGCACGACAGGTTTCCCGACTGGAAAGCGGGCAGTGAGCGCAACGCAATTAATACGCGTACCGCTAGCCA
GGAAGAGTTTGTAGAAACGCAAAAAGGCCATCCGTCAGGATGGCCTTCTGCTTAGTTTGATGCCTGGCAG
TTTATGGCGGGCGTCCTGCCCGCCACCCTCCGGGCCGTTGCTTCACAACGTTCAAATCCGCTCCCGGCGG
ATTTGTCCTACTCAGGAGAGCGTTCACCGACAAACAACAGATAAAACGAAAGGCCCAGTCTTCCGACTGA
GCCTTTCGTTTTATTTGATGCCTGGCAGTTCCCTACTCTCGCG
Features (pLannotate 1.2.2; 11 found; start..end, strand, type, name):
     18..54      -  CDS            lacZα (fragment): LacZα fragment of β-galactosidase; lacZ fragment
     85..180     +  protein_bind   attL3: mutant version of attL; recombination site for the Gateway® LR reaction LR Clonase™
    186..661     +  CDS            K-Ras (fragment): human small GTPase proto-oncoprotein
    760..853     -  protein_bind   attL2 (fragment): mutant version of attL; recombination site for the Gateway® LR reaction LR Clonase™
    968..991     +  promoter       Pc promoter (fragment): intI1 (promoter lies within the coding sequence); class 1 integron promoter
   1167..1223    +  CDS            GmR (fragment): gentamycin acetyltransferase; aacC1; confers resistance to gentamycin
   1230..2021    +  CDS            SmR: aminoglycoside adenylyltransferase (Murphy, 1985); aadA; confers resistance to spectinomycin and streptomycin
   2114..2702    +  rep_origin     ori: high-copy-number ColE1/pMB1/pBR322/pUC origin of replication
   2885..2977    +  CDS            lacI (fragment): lac repressor; lacI; The lac repressor binds to the lac operator to inhibit transcription in E. coli. This inhibition can be relieved by adding lactose or isopropyl-β-D-thiogalactopyranoside (IPTG).
   3032..3059    -  terminator     rrnB T2 terminator: transcription terminator T2 from the E. coli rrnB gene
   3191..3234    +  terminator     rrnB T1 terminator: Escherichia coli rrnB; transcription terminator T1 from the E. coli rrnB gene
