[The description below was written by a language model from this plasmid's Addgene catalogue record and pLannotate feature annotations shown in this document.]
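Description:
Hs.KRAS4a Q61R is a Gateway entry clone built on the pDonor-255 backbone, carrying the human KRAS4A open reading frame (the 4A splice isoform of the small GTPase proto-oncoprotein KRAS) with a Q61R substitution. The plasmid is about 3.3 kb in total, with a 570 bp insert. It is maintained in E. coli from a high-copy ColE1/pUC-type origin and selected with spectinomycin through an aadA (SmR) aminoglycoside adenylyltransferase gene. That gene sits downstream of a fragment of the class 1 integron Pc promoter and a short remnant of a gentamicin resistance gene. Small lacZα and lacI fragments are backbone remnants. The rrnB T1 and T2 terminators lie upstream of the cloning region, where they would typically insulate the insert from read-through transcription.

The ORF is flanked by attL recombination sites. The automated annotation labels these attL3 and attL2, and it recognises K-Ras over only part of the insert, probably because the 4A isoform diverges from the reference at its C-terminal end. There is no promoter driving KRAS in this plasmid. As an entry clone, it is intended to donate the ORF to destination vectors by LR Clonase recombination, and those vectors supply the promoter and any tags. Because the native stop codon is retained, the ORF is suited to untagged expression or N-terminal fusions, but not C-terminal ones. Residue Q61 is a well-known oncogenic hotspot in RAS proteins, and mutations there impair GTP hydrolysis. The clone therefore serves as a source of mutant KRAS4A for building expression constructs, although the record does not name specific downstream applications.
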