Addgene plasmid #83172: Hs.KRAS4a Q61R
Purpose: Gateway ORF Entry clone of human KRAS4A [NM_033360.3] with stop codon (for native or N-terminal fusions), Q61R mutation
Depositing lab: Dominic Esposito. Depositing organization: National Cancer Institute (NCI).
Backbone
  Vector backbone: pDonor-255
  Backbone size w/o insert (bp): 2693
  Vector type: Gateway Entry Clone
Growth in bacteria
  Bacterial resistance: Spectinomycin, 50 μg/mL
  Growth temperature: 37°C
  Growth strain: DH10B
  Copy number: High Copy
Gene/Insert
  Gene/Insert name: KRAS
  Species: H. sapiens (human)
  Insert size (bp): 570
  Mutation: Q61R
  GenBank ID: NM_033360.3
  Entrez Gene: KRAS (a.k.a. 'C-K-RAS, C-K-RAS, CFC2, K-RAS2A, K-RAS2B, K-RAS4A, K-RAS4B, K-Ras, K-Ras 2, KI-RAS, KRAS1, KRAS2, NS, NS3, OES, RALD, RASK2, c-Ki-ras, c-Ki-ras2)
  Cloning method: Gateway Cloning
  Sequencing primers: 5′ M13F 23-mer (5'-CCCAGTCACGACGTTGTAAAACG); 3′ attLR 23-mer (5'-TAACATCAGAGATTTTGAGACAC)
Terms and licenses: Academic/Nonprofit Terms; Industry Terms: Not Available to Industry
How to cite: Hs.KRAS4a Q61R was a gift from Dominic Esposito (Addgene plasmid # 83172 ; http://n2t.net/addgene:83172 ; RRID:Addgene_83172)
