>Addgene plasmid #83172 | Hs.KRAS4a Q61R | addgene partial sequence | sequence record 159222 | M13pUC-Fwd 5'-CCCAGTCACGACGTTGTAAAACG-3'
AATTCGAGCTCGGTCCGAGGATCCGAAATAATGATTTTATTTTGACTGATAGTGACCTGTTCGTTGCAAC
AAATTGATAAGCAATGCTTTTTTATAATGCCAACTTTGTACAAAAAAGTTGGCACCATGACTGAATATAA
ACTTGTGGTAGTTGGAGCTGGTGGCGTAGGCAAGAGTGCCTTGACGATACAGCTAATTCAGAATCATTTT
GTGGACGAATATGATCCAACAATAGAGGATTCCTACAGGAAGCAAGTAGTAATTGATGGAGAAACCTGTC
TCTTGGATATTCTCGACACAGCAGGTCGAGAGGAGTACAGTGCAATGAGGGACCAGTACATGAGGACTGG
GGAGGGCTTTCTTTGTGTATTTGCCATAAATAATACTAAATCATTTGAAGATATTCACCATTATAGAGAA
CAAATTAAAAGAGTTAAGGACTCTGAAGATGTACCTATGGTCCTAGTAGGAAATAAATGTGATTTGCCTT
CCAGAACAGTAGACACAAAACAGGCTCAGGACTTAGCAAGAAGTTATGGAATTCCTTTTATTGAAACATC
AGCAAAGACAAGACAGAGAGTGGAGGATGCTTTTTATACATTGGTGAGAGAGATCCGACAATACAGATTG
AAAAAAATCAGCAAAGAAGAAAAGACTCCTGGCTGTGTGAAAATTAAAAAATGCATTATAATGTAATCAA
CTTTCTTGTACAAAGTTGGCATTATAGGAAAGCATTGCTTATCAATTTGTTGCAACGAACAGGTCACTAT
CAGTCAAAATAAAATCATTATTTGCATGCAAGCTTAGATCCTCTAGACCAGCCAGGACAGAAATGCCTCG
ACTTCGCTGCTACCCAAGGTTGCCGGGTGACGCACACCGTGGAAACGGATGAAGGCACGAACC
